Addgene plasmid #81518: pDONR223_NFE2L2_p.G31V
Purpose: Gateway Donor vector containing NFE2L2 , part of the Target Accelerator Plasmid Collection.
Depositing lab: Jesse Boehm & William Hahn & David Root. Depositing organization: Broad Institute. Publication: Systematic Functional Interrogation of Rare Cancer Variants Identifies Oncogenic Alleles. Kim E, Ilic N, Shrestha Y, Zou L, Kamburov A, Zhu C, Yang X, Lubonja R, Tran N, Nguyen C, Lawrence MS, Piccioni F, Bagul M, Doench JG, Chouinard CR, Wu X, Hogstrom L, Natoli T, Tamayo P, Horn H, Corsello SM, Lage K, Root DE, Subramanian A, Golub TR, Getz G, Boehm JS, Hahn WC. Cancer Discov. 2016 Jul;6(7):714-26. doi: 10.1158/2159-8290.CD-16-0160. Epub 2016 May 4. PubMed 27147599.
Backbone
  Vector backbone: pDONR223
  Backbone manufacturer: Invitrogen
  Backbone size w/o insert (bp): 2790
  Vector type: Gateway Entry vector
Growth in bacteria
  Bacterial resistance: Spectinomycin, 50 μg/mL
  Growth temperature: 37°C
  Growth strain: DH5alpha
  Copy number: High Copy
Gene/Insert
  Gene/Insert name: NFE2L2 (alt name: NM_006164.4)
  Species: H. sapiens (human)
  Mutation: G31V
  Entrez Gene: NFE2L2 (a.k.a. HEBP1, IMDDHH, NRF2, Nrf-2)
  Promoter: None
  Cloning method: Gateway Cloning
  Sequencing primers: 5′ M13pUC-fwd; 3′ M13-Rev
Terms and licenses: Academic/Nonprofit Terms; Industry Terms: Not Available to Industry
Depositor comments: Closed state: stop codon immediately follows insert
How to cite: pDONR223_NFE2L2_p.G31V was a gift from Jesse Boehm & William Hahn & David Root (Addgene plasmid # 81518 ; http://n2t.net/addgene:81518 ; RRID:Addgene_81518)
