[The description below was written by a language model from this plasmid's Addgene catalogue record and the feature table of its GenBank file.]
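Description:
pDONR223_NFE2L2_p.G31V is a Gateway entry clone built on the Invitrogen pDONR223 backbone and carrying the human NFE2L2 (NRF2) open reading frame with a G31V amino-acid substitution. The 4,611 bp circular plasmid is maintained in E. coli at high copy through a ColE1/pUC-type origin of replication. It is selected with spectinomycin via the aadA aminoglycoside adenylyltransferase gene, which also confers streptomycin resistance.

The annotated feature table does not label the insert itself, but NFE2L2 evidently occupies the unannotated interval between the attL1 and attL2 recombination sites. These sites allow the ORF to be moved by an LR Clonase reaction into any compatible attR-containing destination vector. The catalogue lists no promoter for the insert, so the plasmid is a shuttle and storage clone rather than an expression construct, and expression depends on the destination vector chosen. A T7 promoter sits just outside attL2 and faces back toward the insert. The rrnB T1 and T2 terminators upstream of attL1 insulate the cassette from read-through transcription originating in the backbone. M13 forward and reverse primer sites flank the att sites for sequence verification. The depositor notes that the clone is in the "closed" configuration, with a stop codon immediately after the coding sequence, so the protein would be expressed with its native C-terminus and cannot be fused to C-terminal tags supplied by a destination vector.

The construct belongs to the Target Accelerator Plasmid Collection, a set of wild-type and mutant alleles assembled for the systematic functional testing of rare cancer-associated variants. It serves as the source clone for generating expression vectors to assess the activity of this NFE2L2 variant.
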