LOCUS       Exported 4611 bp ds-DNA circular SYN 13-MAY-2021
DEFINITION  Gateway Donor vector containing NFE2L2 , part of the Target
            Accelerator Plasmid Collection..
ACCESSION   .
VERSION     .
KEYWORDS    pDONR223_NFE2L2_p.G31V
SOURCE      synthetic DNA construct
  ORGANISM  synthetic DNA construct
REFERENCE   1 (bases 1 to 4611)
  AUTHORS   Kim E, Ilic N, Shrestha Y, Zou L, Kamburov A, Zhu C, Yang X, Lubonja
            R, Tran N, Nguyen C, Lawrence MS, Piccioni F, Bagul M, Doench JG,
            Chouinard CR, Wu X, Hogstrom L, Natoli T, Tamayo P, Horn H, Corsello
            SM, Lage K, Root DE, Subramanian A, Golub TR, Getz G, Boehm JS, Hahn
            WC
  TITLE     Systematic Functional Interrogation of Rare Cancer Variants
            Identifies Oncogenic Alleles.
  JOURNAL   Cancer Discov. 2016 Jul;6(7):714-26. doi:
            10.1158/2159-8290.CD-16-0160. Epub 2016 May 4.
  PUBMED    27147599
REFERENCE   2 (bases 1 to 4611)
  AUTHORS   .
  TITLE     Direct Submission
  JOURNAL   Exported May 13, 2021 from SnapGene Server 1.1.58
            http://www.snapgene.com
FEATURES             Location/Qualifiers
     source          1..4611
                     /organism="synthetic DNA construct"
                     /mol_type="other DNA"
     primer_bind     92..109
                     /label=L4440
                     /note="L4440 vector, forward primer"
     terminator      268..295
                     /label=rrnB T2 terminator
                     /note="transcription terminator T2 from the E. coli rrnB
                     gene"
     terminator      387..473
                     /gene="Escherichia coli rrnB"
                     /label=rrnB T1 terminator
                     /note="transcription terminator T1 from the E. coli rrnB
                     gene"
     primer_bind     522..544
                     /label=M13/pUC Forward
                     /note="In lacZ gene"
     primer_bind     536..553
                     /label=M13 Forward
                     /note="In lacZ gene. Also called M13-F20 or M13 (-21)
                     Forward"
     primer_bind     537..553
                     /label=M13 fwd
                     /note="common sequencing primer, one of multiple similar
                     variants"
     protein_bind    569..668
                     /gene="mutant version of attL"
                     /label=attL1
                     /bound_moiety="LR Clonase(TM)"
                     /note="recombination site for the Gateway(R) LR reaction"
     protein_bind    complement(2490..2589)
                     /gene="mutant version of attL"
                     /label=attL2
                     /bound_moiety="LR Clonase(TM)"
                     /note="recombination site for the Gateway(R) LR reaction"
     primer_bind     complement(2606..2625)
                     /label=T7
                     /note="T7 promoter, forward primer"
     promoter        complement(2607..2625)
                     /label=T7 promoter
                     /note="promoter for bacteriophage T7 RNA polymerase"
     primer_bind     complement(2630..2646)
                     /label=M13 rev
                     /note="common sequencing primer, one of multiple similar
                     variants"
     primer_bind     complement(2630..2646)
                     /label=M13 Reverse
                     /note="In lacZ gene. Also called M13-rev"
     CDS             3077..3868
                     /codon_start=1
                     /gene="aadA"
                     /product="aminoglycoside adenylyltransferase (Murphy,
                     1985)"
                     /label=SmR
                     /note="confers resistance to spectinomycin and
                     streptomycin"
                     /translation="MREAVIAEVSTQLSEVVGVIERHLEPTLLAVHLYGSAVDGGLKPH
                     SDIDLLVTVTVRLDETTRRALINDLLETSASPGESEILRAVEVTIVVHDDIIPWRYPAK
                     RELQFGEWQRNDILAGIFEPATIDIDLAILLTKAREHSVALVGPAAEELFDPVPEQDLF
                     EALNETLTLWNSPPDWAGDERNVVLTLSRIWYSAVTGKIAPKDVAADWAMERLPAQYQP
                     VILEARQAYLGQEEDRLASRADQLEEFVHYVKGEITKVVGK"
     rep_origin      3961..4549
                     /direction=RIGHT
                     /label=ori
                     /note="high-copy-number ColE1/pMB1/pBR322/pUC origin of
                     replication"
     primer_bind     4450..4469
                     /label=pBR322ori-F
                     /note="pBR322 origin, forward primer"
ORIGIN
        1 ctttcctgcg ttatcccctg attctgtgga taaccgtatt accgcctttg agtgagctga
       61 taccgctcgc cgcagccgaa cgaccgagcg cagcgagtca gtgagcgagg aagcggaaga
      121 gcgcccaata cgcaaaccgc ctctccccgc gcgttggccg attcattaat gcagctggca
      181 cgacaggttt cccgactgga aagcgggcag tgagcgcaac gcaattaata cgcgtaccgc
      241 tagccaggaa gagtttgtag aaacgcaaaa aggccatccg tcaggatggc cttctgctta
      301 gtttgatgcc tggcagttta tggcgggcgt cctgcccgcc accctccggg ccgttgcttc
      361 acaacgttca aatccgctcc cggcggattt gtcctactca ggagagcgtt caccgacaaa
      421 caacagataa aacgaaaggc ccagtcttcc gactgagcct ttcgttttat ttgatgcctg
      481 gcagttccct actctcgcgt taacgctagc atggatgttt tcccagtcac gacgttgtaa
      541 aacgacggcc agtcttaagc tcgggcccca aataatgatt ttattttgac tgatagtgac
      601 ctgttcgttg caacaaattg atgagcaatg cttttttata atgacaactt tgtacaaaaa
      661 agttggcacc atgatggact tggagctgcc gccgccggga ctcccgtccc agcaggacat
      721 ggatttgatt gacatacttt ggaggcaaga tatagatctt gtagtaagtc gagaagtatt
      781 tgacttcagt cagcgacgga aagagtatga gctggaaaaa cagaaaaaac ttgaaaagga
      841 aagacaagaa caactccaaa aggagcaaga gaaagccttt ttcgctcagt tacaactaga
      901 tgaagagaca ggtgaatttc tcccaattca gccagcccag cacatccagt cagaaaccag
      961 tggatctgcc aactactccc aggttgccca cattcccaaa tcagatgctt tgtactttga
     1021 tgactgcatg cagcttttgg cgcagacatt cccgtttgta gatgacaatg aggtttcttc
     1081 ggctacgttt cagtcacttg ttcctgatat tcccggtcac atcgagagcc cagtcttcat
     1141 tgctactaat caggctcagt cacctgaaac ttctgttgct caggtagccc ctgttgattt
     1201 agacggtatg caacaggaca ttgagcaagt ttgggaggag ctattatcca ttcctgagtt
     1261 acagtgtctt aatattgaaa atgacaagct ggttgagact accatggttc caagtccaga
     1321 agccaaactg acagaagttg acaattatca tttttactca tctataccct caatggaaaa
     1381 agaagtaggt aactgtagtc cacattttct taatgctttt gaggattcct tcagcagcat
     1441 cctctccaca gaagacccca accagttgac agtgaactca ttaaattcag atgccacagt
     1501 caacacagat tttggtgatg aattttattc tgctttcata gctgagccca gtatcagcaa
     1561 cagcatgccc tcacctgcta ctttaagcca ttcactctct gaacttctaa atgggcccat
     1621 tgatgtttct gatctatcac tttgcaaagc tttcaaccaa aaccaccctg aaagcacagc
     1681 agaattcaat gattctgact ccggcatttc actaaacaca agtcccagtg tggcatcacc
     1741 agaacactca gtggaatctt ccagctatgg agacacacta cttggcctca gtgattctga
     1801 agtggaagag ctagatagtg cccctggaag tgtcaaacag aatggtccta aaacaccagt
     1861 acattcttct ggggatatgg tacaaccctt gtcaccatct caggggcaga gcactcacgt
     1921 gcatgatgcc caatgtgaga acacaccaga gaaagaattg cctgtaagtc ctggtcatcg
     1981 gaaaacccca ttcacaaaag acaaacattc aagccgcttg gaggctcatc tcacaagaga
     2041 tgaacttagg gcaaaagctc tccatatccc attccctgta gaaaaaatca ttaacctccc
     2101 tgttgttgac ttcaacgaaa tgatgtccaa agagcagttc aatgaagctc aacttgcatt
     2161 aattcgggat atacgtagga ggggtaagaa taaagtggct gctcagaatt gcagaaaaag
     2221 aaaactggaa aatatagtag aactagagca agatttagat catttgaaag atgaaaaaga
     2281 aaaattgctc aaagaaaaag gagaaaatga caaaagcctt cacctactga aaaaacaact
     2341 cagcacctta tatctcgaag ttttcagcat gctacgtgat gaagatggaa aaccttattc
     2401 tcctagtgaa tactccctgc agcaaacaag agatggcaat gttttccttg ttcccaaaag
     2461 taagaagcca gatgttaaga aaaactgatt gccaactttc ttgtacaaag ttggcattat
     2521 aagaaagcat tgcttatcaa tttgttgcaa cgaacaggtc actatcagtc aaaataaaat
     2581 cattatttgc catccagctg atatccccta tagtgagtcg tattacatgg tcatagctgt
     2641 ttcctggcag ctctggcccg tgtctcaaaa tctctgatgt tacattgcac aagataaaaa
     2701 tatatcatca tgcctcctct agaccagcca ggacagaaat gcctcgactt cgctgctacc
     2761 caaggttgcc gggtgacgca caccgtggaa acggatgaag gcacgaaccc agtggacata
     2821 agcctgttcg gttcgtaagc tgtaatgcaa gtagcgtatg cgctcacgca actggtccag
     2881 aaccttgacc gaacgcagcg gtggtaacgg cgcagtggcg gttttcatgg cttgttatga
     2941 ctgttttttt ggggtacagt ctatgcctcg ggcatccaag cagcaagcgc gttacgccgt
     3001 gggtcgatgt ttgatgttat ggagcagcaa cgatgttacg cagcagggca gtcgccctaa
     3061 aacaaagtta aacattatga gggaagcggt gatcgccgaa gtatcgactc aactatcaga
     3121 ggtagttggc gtcatcgagc gccatctcga accgacgttg ctggccgtac atttgtacgg
     3181 ctccgcagtg gatggcggcc tgaagccaca cagtgatatt gatttgctgg ttacggtgac
     3241 cgtaaggctt gatgaaacaa cgcggcgagc tttgatcaac gaccttttgg aaacttcggc
     3301 ttcccctgga gagagcgaga ttctccgcgc tgtagaagtc accattgttg tgcacgacga
     3361 catcattccg tggcgttatc cagctaagcg cgaactgcaa tttggagaat ggcagcgcaa
     3421 tgacattctt gcaggtatct tcgagccagc cacgatcgac attgatctgg ctatcttgct
     3481 gacaaaagca agagaacata gcgttgcctt ggtaggtcca gcggcggagg aactctttga
     3541 tccggttcct gaacaggatc tatttgaggc gctaaatgaa accttaacgc tatggaactc
     3601 gccgcccgac tgggctggcg atgagcgaaa tgtagtgctt acgttgtccc gcatttggta
     3661 cagcgcagta accggcaaaa tcgcgccgaa ggatgtcgct gccgactggg caatggagcg
     3721 cctgccggcc cagtatcagc ccgtcatact tgaagctaga caggcttatc ttggacaaga
     3781 agaagatcgc ttggcctcgc gcgcagatca gttggaagaa tttgtccact acgtgaaagg
     3841 cgagatcacc aaggtagtcg gcaaataacc ctcgagccac ccatgaccaa aatcccttaa
     3901 cgtgagttac gcgtcgttcc actgagcgtc agaccccgta gaaaagatca aaggatcttc
     3961 ttgagatcct ttttttctgc gcgtaatctg ctgcttgcaa acaaaaaaac caccgctacc
     4021 agcggtggtt tgtttgccgg atcaagagct accaactctt tttccgaagg taactggctt
     4081 cagcagagcg cagataccaa atactgttct tctagtgtag ccgtagttag gccaccactt
     4141 caagaactct gtagcaccgc ctacatacct cgctctgcta atcctgttac cagtggctgc
     4201 tgccagtggc gataagtcgt gtcttaccgg gttggactca agacgatagt taccggataa
     4261 ggcgcagcgg tcgggctgaa cggggggttc gtgcacacag cccagcttgg agcgaacgac
     4321 ctacaccgaa ctgagatacc tacagcgtga gctatgagaa agcgccacgc ttcccgaagg
     4381 gagaaaggcg gacaggtatc cggtaagcgg cagggtcgga acaggagagc gcacgaggga
     4441 gcttccaggg ggaaacgcct ggtatcttta tagtcctgtc gggtttcgcc acctctgact
     4501 tgagcgtcga tttttgtgat gctcgtcagg ggggcggagc ctatggaaaa acgccagcaa
     4561 cgcggccttt ttacggttcc tggccttttg ctggcctttt gctcacatgt t
//
