>Addgene plasmid #81518 | pDONR223_NFE2L2_p.G31V | depositor partial sequence | sequence record 154837 | Insert sequence
ATGATGGACTTGGAGCTGCCGCCGCCGGGACTCCCGTCCCAGCAGGACATGGATTTGATTGACATACTTT
GGAGGCAAGATATAGATCTTGTAGTAAGTCGAGAAGTATTTGACTTCAGTCAGCGACGGAAAGAGTATGA
GCTGGAAAAACAGAAAAAACTTGAAAAGGAAAGACAAGAACAACTCCAAAAGGAGCAAGAGAAAGCCTTT
TTCGCTCAGTTACAACTAGATGAAGAGACAGGTGAATTTCTCCCAATTCAGCCAGCCCAGCACATCCAGT
CAGAAACCAGTGGATCTGCCAACTACTCCCAGGTTGCCCACATTCCCAAATCAGATGCTTTGTACTTTGA
TGACTGCATGCAGCTTTTGGCGCAGACATTCCCGTTTGTAGATGACAATGAGGTTTCTTCGGCTACGTTT
CAGTCACTTGTTCCTGATATTCCCGGTCACATCGAGAGCCCAGTCTTCATTGCTACTAATCAGGCTCAGT
CACCTGAAACTTCTGTTGCTCAGGTAGCCCCTGTTGATTTAGACGGTATGCAACAGGACATTGAGCAAGT
TTGGGAGGAGCTATTATCCATTCCTGAGTTACAGTGTCTTAATATTGAAAATGACAAGCTGGTTGAGACT
ACCATGGTTCCAAGTCCAGAAGCCAAACTGACAGAAGTTGACAATTATCATTTTTACTCATCTATACCCT
CAATGGAAAAAGAAGTAGGTAACTGTAGTCCACATTTTCTTAATGCTTTTGAGGATTCCTTCAGCAGCAT
CCTCTCCACAGAAGACCCCAACCAGTTGACAGTGAACTCATTAAATTCAGATGCCACAGTCAACACAGAT
TTTGGTGATGAATTTTATTCTGCTTTCATAGCTGAGCCCAGTATCAGCAACAGCATGCCCTCACCTGCTA
CTTTAAGCCATTCACTCTCTGAACTTCTAAATGGGCCCATTGATGTTTCTGATCTATCACTTTGCAAAGC
TTTCAACCAAAACCACCCTGAAAGCACAGCAGAATTCAATGATTCTGACTCCGGCATTTCACTAAACACA
AGTCCCAGTGTGGCATCACCAGAACACTCAGTGGAATCTTCCAGCTATGGAGACACACTACTTGGCCTCA
GTGATTCTGAAGTGGAAGAGCTAGATAGTGCCCCTGGAAGTGTCAAACAGAATGGTCCTAAAACACCAGT
ACATTCTTCTGGGGATATGGTACAACCCTTGTCACCATCTCAGGGGCAGAGCACTCACGTGCATGATGCC
CAATGTGAGAACACACCAGAGAAAGAATTGCCTGTAAGTCCTGGTCATCGGAAAACCCCATTCACAAAAG
ACAAACATTCAAGCCGCTTGGAGGCTCATCTCACAAGAGATGAACTTAGGGCAAAAGCTCTCCATATCCC
ATTCCCTGTAGAAAAAATCATTAACCTCCCTGTTGTTGACTTCAACGAAATGATGTCCAAAGAGCAGTTC
AATGAAGCTCAACTTGCATTAATTCGGGATATACGTAGGAGGGGTAAGAATAAAGTGGCTGCTCAGAATT
GCAGAAAAAGAAAACTGGAAAATATAGTAGAACTAGAGCAAGATTTAGATCATTTGAAAGATGAAAAAGA
AAAATTGCTCAAAGAAAAAGGAGAAAATGACAAAAGCCTTCACCTACTGAAAAAACAACTCAGCACCTTA
TATCTCGAAGTTTTCAGCATGCTACGTGATGAAGATGGAAAACCTTATTCTCCTAGTGAATACTCCCTGC
AGCAAACAAGAGATGGCAATGTTTTCCTTGTTCCCAAAAGTAAGAAGCCAGATGTTAAGAAAAAC
