>Addgene plasmid #81518 | pDONR223_NFE2L2_p.G31V | addgene partial sequence | sequence record 156550 | M13-F20 5'-TGTAAAACGACGGCCAGT-3'
TTCGTTGCAACAAATTGATGAGCAATGCTTTTTTATAATGACAACTTTGTACAAAAAAGTTGGCACCATG
ATGGACTTGGAGCTGCCGCCGCCGGGACTCCCGTCCCAGCAGGACATGGATTTGATTGACATACTTTGGA
GGCAAGATATAGATCTTGTAGTAAGTCGAGAAGTATTTGACTTCAGTCAGCGACGGAAAGAGTATGAGCT
GGAAAAACAGAAAAAACTTGAAAAGGAAAGACAAGAACAACTCCAAAAGGAGCAAGAGAAAGCCTTTTTC
GCTCAGTTACAACTAGATGAAGAGACAGGTGAATTTCTCCCAATTCAGCCAGCCCAGCACATCCAGTCAG
AAACCAGTGGATCTGCCAACTACTCCCAGGTTGCCCACATTCCCAAATCAGATGCTTTGTACTTTGATGA
CTGCATGCAGCTTTTGGCGCAGACATTCCCGTTTGTAGATGACAATGAGGTTTCTTCGGCTACGTTTCAG
TCACTTGTTCCTGATATTCCCGGTCACATCGAGAGCCCAGTCTTCATTGCTACTAATCAGGCTCAGTCAC
CTGAAACTTCTGTTGCTCAGGTAGCCCCTGTTGATTTAGACGGTATGCAACAGGACATTGAGCAAGTTTG
GGAGGAGCTATTATCCATTCCTGAGTTACAGTGTCTTAATATTGAAAATGACAAGCTGGTTGAGACTACC
ATGGTTCCAAGTCCAGAAGCCAAACTGACAGAAGTTGACAATTATCATTTTTACTCATCTATACCCTCAA
TGGAAAAAGAAGTAGGTAACTGTAGTCCACATTTTCTTAATGCTTTTGAGGATTCCTTCAGCAGCATCCT
CTCCACAGAAGACCCCAACCAGTTGACAGTGAACTCATTAAATTCAGATGCCACAGTCAACACAGATTTT
GGTGATGAATTTTATTCTGCTTTCATAGCTGAGCCCAGTATCAGCAACAGCATGCCCTCACCTGCTACTT
TAAGCCATTCACTCTCTGAACTTCTAAATGGGCCCATTGATGTTTCTGATCTATCACTTTGCAAAGCTTT
CAACCAAAACC
